Addgene plasmid #162851: pUCP20 PilBQ119*
Purpose: Expression of PilB Q119 Amber with a C-terminal histag
Depositing lab: Katrina Forest. Depositing organization: University of Wisconsin, Madison.
Backbone
  Vector backbone: pUCP20
  Backbone size w/o insert (bp): 3643
  Vector type: Bacterial Expression
Growth in bacteria
  Bacterial resistance: Ampicillin, 100 μg/mL
  Growth temperature: 37°C
  Growth strain: DH5alpha
  Copy number: High Copy
Gene/Insert
  Gene/Insert name: PilB
  Species: Pseudomonas aeruginosa
  Insert size (bp): 1728
  Mutation: Q119Amber
  Tag / fusion protein: Histidine tag (H6x) (C terminal on insert)
  Cloning method: Gibson Cloning
Resource information
  A portion of this plasmid was derived from a plasmid made by: clone from pUCP20 PilB
Terms and licenses: Academic/Nonprofit Terms; Industry Terms: Not Available to Industry
Depositor comments: Amber mutation was inserted concomitant to replacing the original UAG stop codon with UAA from pUCP20 PilB
How to cite: pUCP20 PilBQ119* was a gift from Katrina Forest (Addgene plasmid # 162851 ; http://n2t.net/addgene:162851 ; RRID:Addgene_162851)
