[The description below was written by a language model from this plasmid's Addgene catalogue record and pLannotate feature annotations shown in this document.]
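Description:
pUCP20 PilBQ119* is a bacterial expression plasmid built on pUCP20, an Escherichia coli–Pseudomonas shuttle backbone. It carries two replication systems: a high-copy ColE1/pUC-type origin for propagation in E. coli, and the broad-host-range pRO1600 oriV together with a pRO1600 Rep coding region (annotated as a fragment), which supports maintenance in Pseudomonas aeruginosa. Selection is by the β-lactamase gene (AmpR) under its own promoter, giving resistance to ampicillin and related antibiotics such as carbenicillin. Short remnants of bom, rop and lacI are also annotated; these are only fragments, so the plasmid does not supply a functional lac repressor.

The insert is pilB from P. aeruginosa, encoding the ATPase motor that powers type IV pilus assembly and so contributes to twitching motility, adhesion and biofilm formation. It sits directly downstream of the lac promoter and operator, with a CAP binding site upstream, so transcription is driven by the lac regulatory region. The coding sequence carries a C-terminal six-histidine tag for detection or affinity purification. Codon Q119 has been changed to an amber (UAG) stop codon. According to the depositor, the gene's original UAG terminator was replaced with UAA at the same time, which leaves position 119 as the only amber codon in the reading frame. The plasmid was made by Gibson cloning from a parental pUCP20 PilB plasmid.

This design is typical of amber suppression experiments, in which a suppressor tRNA/synthetase pair places a non-canonical amino acid at a defined site and the C-terminal tag marks only full-length read-through product. However, the record states only that the plasmid is for expression of PilB Q119 amber, and it does not name a suppression system or a specific application.
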