Features (pLannotate 1.2.2; 12 found; start..end, strand, type, name):
      1..31      +  promoter       lac promoter: promoter for the E. coli lac operon
     39..55      +  protein_bind   lac operator: The lac repressor binds to the lac operator to inhibit transcription in E. coli. This inhibition can be relieved by adding lactose or isopropyl-β-D-thiogalactopyranoside (IPTG). lac repressor encoded by lacI
     75..1772    +  CDS            pilB: PILB_PSEAE - Experimental evidence at protein level: Swiss-Prot protein existence level 1. ATPase component of the type IV pilus (T4P) that plays a role in surface and host cell adhesion, colonization, biofilm maturation, virulence, and twitching, a form of surface-associated motility facilitated by cycles of extension, adhesion, and retraction of T4P fibers (PubMed:15659660, PubMed:28854278). Acts as a molecular motor to provide the energy that is required for biogenesis of the pilus and the extrusion of substrates generated in the cytoplasm (PubMed:8102361, PubMed:18174131). PilB ATPase acti
   1803..2632    -  CDS            pRO1600 Rep (fragment): replication protein for the broad-host-range plasmid pRO1600 from Pseudomonas aeruginosa&nbsp
   2646..2997    +  rep_origin     pRO1600 oriV: broad-host-range origin of replication from Pseudomonas aeruginosa plasmid pRO1600; requires the pRO1600 Rep protein for replication (West et al., 1994)
   3043..3091    -  misc_feature   bom (fragment): basis of mobility region from pBR322
   3193..3228    -  CDS            rop (fragment): Rop protein, which maintains plasmids at low copy number; rop
   3323..3427    +  promoter       AmpR promoter: bla
   3428..4288    +  CDS            AmpR: β-lactamase; bla; confers resistance to ampicillin, carbenicillin, and related antibiotics
   4459..5047    +  rep_origin     ori: high-copy-number ColE1/pMB1/pBR322/pUC origin of replication
   5230..5322    +  CDS            lacI (fragment): lac repressor; lacI; The lac repressor binds to the lac operator to inhibit transcription in E. coli. This inhibition can be relieved by adding lactose or isopropyl-β-D-thiogalactopyranoside (IPTG).
   5335..5356    +  protein_bind   CAP binding site: CAP binding activates transcription in the presence of cAMP. E. coli catabolite activator protein
>Addgene plasmid #162851 | pUCP20 PilBQ119* | addgene full sequence | sequence record 328889 | Addgene NGS Result
TTTACACTTTATGCTTCCGGCTCGTATGTTGTGTGGAATTGTGAGCGGATAACAATTTCACACAGGAAAC
AGCTATGAACGACAGCATCCAACTGAGCGGTCTGTCCCGACAGCTCGTCCAAGCCAATCTACTCGACGAA
AAGACCGCCCTGCAGGCCCAGACGCAGGCGCAGCGCAACAAGCTGTCGCTGGTGACGCACCTGGTGCAGA
ACAAGCTGGTAAGCGGCCTGGCCCTGGCCGAATTGTCCGCCGAGCAGTTCGGCATCGCCTATTGCGACCT
GAACAGCCTGGACAGGGAAAGCTTTCCGCGGGACGCCATCAGCGAAAAGCTGGTCCGCCAGCACCGGGTC
ATTCCCCTGTGGCGGCGGGGCAACAAGTTGTTCGTAGGCATCTCCGACGCCGCCAACCACCAGGCCATCA
ACGACGTCTAGTTCAGCACTGGCCTGACGACCGAGGCCATTCTGGTCGAGGACGACAAGCTCGGCCTTGC
CATCGACAAGCTATTCGAGAATGCAACCGACGGCTTGGCAGGTCTCGATGACGTGGACCTGGAAGGACTG
GATGTAGGCGTCAAGGAAACGTCCGGACAAGAAGATACTGGCGCGGAGGCAGACGACGCTCCCGTCGTCC
GCTTCGTCAACAAGATGCTGCTGGACGCTATCAAAGGCGGGTCTTCCGACTTGCACTTCGAGCCCTACGA
GAAGATCTACCGGGTGCGCTTCCGTACCGACGGCATGCTTCACGAAGTGGCCAAGCCGCCGATCCAGTTG
GCCAGTCGTATCTCTGCTCGTCTCAAGGTAATGGCCGGCCTGGATATCTCCGAACGACGCAAGCCGCAGG
ACGGACGGATCAAGATGCGCGTGTCGAAGACCAAGTCCATCGACTTCCGCGTCAACACCCTGCCGACCCT
GTGGGGCGAGAAGATCGTGATGCGGATCCTCGACTCCTCCAGCGCGCAGATGGGCATCGACGCCCTGGGC
TACGAGGAGGACCAGAAGGAACTCTACCTGGCCGCACTCAAGCAGCCGCAGGGCATGATCCTGGTCACCG
GCCCCACCGGCTCGGGCAAGACGGTATCGCTGTACACCGGCCTGAACATCCTCAATACCACCGACATCAA
CATTTCCACCGCCGAAGACCCGGTGGAGATCAACCTGGAAGGCATCAACCAGGTCAACGTCAATCCGCGC
CAGGGCATGGACTTCTCCCAGGCGCTGCGCGCCTTCCTGCGCCAGGACCCGGACGTGATCATGGTCGGCG
AGATCCGCGACCTGGAGACCGCCGAGATCGCCATCAAGGCGGCGCAGACCGGGCATATGGTGATGTCCAC
CCTGCACACCAACAGCGCCGCCGAGACCCTGACCCGCCTGCTGAACATGGGCGTACCGGCGTTCAACCTG
GCGACCTCGGTGAACCTGATCATCGCCCAGCGCCTTGCGCGAAAACTCTGTTCGCACTGCAAGAAAGAGC
ACGACGTACCGAAGGAAACCCTGCTTCACGAAGGTTTCCCAGAAGAGTTGATCGGCACCTTCAAGCTGTA
TTCACCAGTGGGCTGCGACCATTGCAAGAACGGTTACAAGGGCCGTGTCGGTATTTATGAAGTAGTTAAA
AACACCCCGGCCCTGCAGCGGATTATCATGGAGGAAGGCAACTCCATCGAGATCGCCGAGCAAGCCCGCA
AAGAAGGCTTCAACGATCTGCGCACCTCAGGCCTGCTGAAAGCCATGCAGGGGATCACCAGCCTGGAGGA
AGTCAACCGCGTGACCAAGGATAGGCCGGGCCATCATCATCACCATCATTAAGCCAGATCCAGCGGCATC
TGGGTTAGTCGAGCGCGGGCCGCTTCCCATGTCTCACCAGGGCGAGCCTGTTTCGCGATCTCAGCATCTG
AAATCTTCCCGGCCTTGCGCTTCGCTGGGGCCTTACCCACCGCCTTGGCGGGCTTCTTCGGTCCAAAACT
GAACAACAGATGTGTGACCTTGCGCCCGGTCTTTCGCTGCGCCCACTCCACCTGTAGCGGGCTGTGCTCG
TTGATCTGCGTCACGGCTGGATCAAGCACTCGCAACTTGAAGTCCTTGATCGAGGGATACCGGCCTTCCA
GTTGAAACCACTTTCGCAGCTGGTCAATTTCTATTTCGCGCTGGCCGATGCTGTCCCATTGCATGAGCAG
CTCGTAAAGCCTGATCGCGTGGGTGCTGTCCATCTTGGCCACGTCAGCCAAGGCGTATTTGGTGAACTGT
TTGGTGAGTTCCGTCAGGTACGGCAGCATGTCTTTGGTGAACCTGAGTTCTACACGGCCCTCACCCTCCC
GGTAGATGATTGTTTGCACCCAGCCGGTAATCATCACACTCGGTCTTTTCCCCTTGCCATTGGGCTCTTG
GGTTAACCGGACTTCCCGCCGTTTCAGGCGCAGGGCCGCTTCTTTGAGCTGGTTGTAGGAAGATTCGATA
GGGACACCCGCCATCGTCGCTATGTCCTCCGCCGTCACTGAATACATCACTTCATCGGTGACAGGCTCGC
TCCTCTTCACCTGGCTAATACAGGCCAGAACGATCCGCTGTTCCTGAACACTGAGGCGATACGCGGCCTC
GACCAGGGCATTGCTTTTGTAAACCATTGGGGGTGAGGCCACGTTCGACATTCCTTGTGTATAAGGGGAC
ACTGTATCTGCGTCCCACAATACAACAAATCCGTCCCTTTACAACAACAAATCCGTCCCTTCTTAACAAC
AAATCCGTCCCTTAATGGCAACAAATCCGTCCCTTTTTAAACTCTACAGGCCACGGATTACGTGGCCTGT
AGACGTCCTAAAAGGTTTAAAAGGGAAAAGGAAGAAAAGGGTGGAAACGCAAAAAACGCACCACTACGTG
GCCCCGTTGGGGCCGCATTTGTGCCCCTGAAGGGGCGGGGGAGGCGTCTGGGCAATCCCCGTTTTACCAG
TCCCCTATCGCCGCCTGAGAGGGCGCAGGAAGCGAGTAATCAGGGTATCGAGGCGGATTCACCCTTGGCG
TCCAACCAGCGGCACCAGCGGCGCCTGAGAGGATGGTGCACTCTCAGTACAATCTGCTCTGATGCCGCAT
AGTTAAGCCAGCCCCGACACCCGCCAACACCCGCTGACGCGCCCTGACGGGCTTGTCTGCTCCCGGCATC
CGCTTACAGACAAGCTGTGACCGTCTCCGGGAGCTGCATGTGTCAGAGGTTTTCACCGTCATCACCGAAA
CGCGCGAGACGAAAGGGCCTCGTGATACGCCTATTTTTATAGGTTAATGTCATGATAATAATGGTTTCTT
AGACGTCAGGTGGCACTTTTCGGGGAAATGTGCGCGGAACCCCTATTTGTTTATTTTTCTAAATACATTC
AAATATGTATCCGCTCATGAGACAATAACCCTGATAAATGCTTCAATAATATTGAAAAAGGAAGAGTATG
AGTATTCAACATTTCCGTGTCGCCCTTATTCCCTTTTTTGCGGCATTTTGCCTTCCTGTTTTTGCTCACC
CAGAAACGCTGGTGAAAGTAAAAGATGCTGAAGATCAGTTGGGTGCACGAGTGGGTTACATCGAACTGGA
TCTCAACAGCGGTAAGATCCTTGAGAGTTTTCGCCCCGAAGAACGTTTTCCAATGATGAGCACTTTTAAA
GTTCTGCTATGTGGCGCGGTATTATCCCGTATTGACGCCGGGCAAGAGCAACTCGGTCGCCGCATACACT
ATTCTCAGAATGACTTGGTTGAGTACTCACCAGTCACAGAAAAGCATCTTACGGATGGCATGACAGTAAG
AGAATTATGCAGTGCTGCCATAACCATGAGTGATAACACTGCGGCCAACTTACTTCTGACAACGATCGGA
GGACCGAAGGAGCTAACCGCTTTTTTGCACAACATGGGGGATCATGTAACTCGCCTTGATCGTTGGGAAC
CGGAGCTGAATGAAGCCATACCAAACGACGAGCGTGACACCACGATGCCTGTAGCAATGGCAACAACGTT
GCGCAAACTATTAACTGGCGAACTACTTACTCTAGCTTCCCGGCAACAATTAATAGACTGGATGGAGGCG
GATAAAGTTGCAGGACCACTTCTGCGCTCGGCCCTTCCGGCTGGCTGGTTTATTGCTGATAAATCTGGAG
CCGGTGAGCGTGGGTCTCGCGGTATCATTGCAGCACTGGGGCCAGATGGTAAGCCCTCCCGTATCGTAGT
TATCTACACGACGGGGAGTCAGGCAACTATGGATGAACGAAATAGACAGATCGCTGAGATAGGTGCCTCA
CTGATTAAGCATTGGTAACTGTCAGACCAAGTTTACTCATATATACTTTAGATTGATTTAAAACTTCATT
TTTAATTTAAAAGGATCTAGGTGAAGATCCTTTTTGATAATCTCATGACCAAAATCCCTTAACGTGAGTT
TTCGTTCCACTGAGCGTCAGACCCCGTAGAAAAGATCAAAGGATCTTCTTGAGATCCTTTTTTTCTGCGC
GTAATCTGCTGCTTGCAAACAAAAAAACCACCGCTACCAGCGGTGGTTTGTTTGCCGGATCAAGAGCTAC
CAACTCTTTTTCCGAAGGTAACTGGCTTCAGCAGAGCGCAGATACCAAATACTGTTCTTCTAGTGTAGCC
GTAGTTAGGCCACCACTTCAAGAACTCTGTAGCACCGCCTACATACCTCGCTCTGCTAATCCTGTTACCA
GTGGCTGCTGCCAGTGGCGATAAGTCGTGTCTTACCGGGTTGGACTCAAGACGATAGTTACCGGATAAGG
CGCAGCGGTCGGGCTGAACGGGGGGTTCGTGCACACAGCCCAGCTTGGAGCGAACGACCTACACCGAACT
GAGATACCTACAGCGTGAGCTATGAGAAAGCGCCACGCTTCCCGAAGGGAGAAAGGCGGACAGGTATCCG
GTAAGCGGCAGGGTCGGAACAGGAGAGCGCACGAGGGAGCTTCCAGGGGGAAACGCCTGGTATCTTTATA
GTCCTGTCGGGTTTCGCCACCTCTGACTTGAGCGTCGATTTTTGTGATGCTCGTCAGGGGGGCGGAGCCT
ATGGAAAAACGCCAGCAACGCGGCCTTTTTACGGTTCCTGGCCTTTTGCTGGCCTTTTGCTCACATGTTC
TTTCCTGCGTTATCCCCTGATTCTGTGGATAACCGTATTACCGCCTTTGAGTGAGCTGATACCGCTCGCC
GCAGCCGAACGACCGAGCGCAGCGAGTCAGTGAGCGAGGAAGCGGAAGAGCGCCCAATACGCAAACCGCC
TCTCCCCGCGCGTTGGCCGATTCATTAATGCAGCTGGCACGACAGGTTTCCCGACTGGAAAGCGGGCAGT
GAGCGCAACGCAATTAATGTGAGTTAGCTCACTCATTAGGCACCCCAGGC
